>Addgene plasmid #120275 | pCRZero | addgene full sequence | sequence record 247760 | Addgene NGS Result
GACGAAAGGGCCTCGTGATACGCCTATTTTTATAGGTTAATGTCATGATAATAATGGTTTCTTAGACGTC
AGGTGGCACTTTTCGGGGAAATGTGCGCGGAACCCCTATTTGTTTATTTTTCTAAATACATTCAAATATG
TATCCGCTCATGAGACAATAACCCTGATAAATGCTTCAATAATATTGAAAAAGGAAGAGTATGAGTATTC
AACATTTCCGTGTCGCCCTTATTCCCTTTTTTGCGGCATTTTGCCTTCCTGTTTTTGCTCACCCAGAAAC
GCTGGTGAAAGTAAAAGATGCTGAAGATCAGTTGGGTGCACGAGTGGGTTACATCGAACTGGATCTCAAC
AGCGGTAAGATCCTTGAGAGTTTTCGCCCCGAAGAACGTTTTCCAATGATGAGCACTTTTAAAGTTCTGC
TATGTGGCGCGGTATTATCCCGTATTGACGCCGGGCAAGAGCAACTCGGTCGCCGCATACACTATTCTCA
GAATGACTTGGTTGAGTACTCACCAGTCACAGAAAAGCATCTTACGGATGGCATGACAGTAAGAGAATTA
TGCAGTGCTGCCATAACCATGAGTGATAACACTGCGGCCAACTTACTTCTGACAACGATCGGAGGACCGA
AGGAGCTAACCGCTTTTTTGCACAACATGGGGGATCATGTAACTCGCCTTGATCGTTGGGAACCGGAGCT
GAATGAAGCCATACCAAACGACGAGCGTGACACCACGATGCCTGTAGCAATGGCAACAACGTTGCGCAAA
CTATTAACTGGCGAACTACTTACTCTAGCTTCCCGGCAACAATTAATAGACTGGATGGAGGCGGATAAAG
TTGCAGGACCACTTCTGCGCTCGGCCCTTCCGGCTGGCTGGTTTATTGCTGATAAATCTGGAGCCGGTGA
GCGTGGGTCTCGCGGTATCATTGCAGCACTGGGGCCAGATGGTAAGCCCTCCCGTATCGTAGTTATCTAC
ACGACGGGGAGTCAGGCAACTATGGATGAACGAAATAGACAGATCGCTGAGATAGGTGCCTCACTGATTA
AGCATTGGTAACTGTCAGACCAAGTTTACTCATATATACTTTAGATTGATTTAAAACTTCATTTTTAATT
TAAAAGGATCTAGGTGAAGATCCTTTTTGATAATCTCATGACCAAAATCCCTTAACGTGAGTTTTCGTTC
CACTGAGCGTCAGACCCCGTAGAAAAGATCAAAGGATCTTCTTGAGATCCTTTTTTTCTGCGCGTAATCT
GCTGCTTGCAAACAAAAAAACCACCGCTACCAGCGGTGGTTTGTTTGCCGGATCAAGAGCTACCAACTCT
TTTTCCGAAGGTAACTGGCTTCAGCAGAGCGCAGATACCAAATACTGTTCTTCTAGTGTAGCCGTAGTTA
GGCCACCACTTCAAGAACTCTGTAGCACCGCCTACATACCTCGCTCTGCTAATCCTGTTACCAGTGGCTG
CTGCCAGTGGCGATAAGTCGTGTCTTACCGGGTTGGACTCAAGACGATAGTTACCGGATAAGGCGCAGCG
GTCGGGCTGAACGGGGGGTTCGTGCACACAGCCCAGCTTGGAGCGAACGACCTACACCGAACTGAGATAC
CTACAGCGTGAGCTATGAGAAAGCGCCACGCTTCCCGAAGGGAGAAAGGCGGACAGGTATCCGGTAAGCG
GCAGGGTCGGAACAGGAGAGCGCACGAGGGAGCTTCCAGGGGGAAACGCCTGGTATCTTTATAGTCCTGT
CGGGTTTCGCCACCTCTGACTTGAGCGTCGATTTTTGTGATGCTCGTCAGGGGGGCGGAGCCTATGGAAA
AACGCCAGCAACGCGGCCTTTTTACGGTTCCTGGCCTTTTGCTGGCCTTTTGCTCACATGTTCTTTCCTG
CGTTATCCCCTGATTCTGTGGATAACCGTATTACCGCCTTTGAGTGAGCTGATACCGCTCGCCGCAGCCG
AACGACCGAGCGCAGCGAGTCAGTGAGCGAGGAAGCGGAAGAGCGCCCAATACGCAAACCGCCTCTCCCC
GCGCGTTGGCCGATTCATTAATGCAGCTGGCACGACAGGTTTCCCGACTGGAAAGCGGGCAGTGAGCGCA
ACGCAATTAATGTGAGTTAGCTCACTCATTAGGCACCCCAGGCTTTACACTTTATGCTTCCGGCTCGTAT
GTTGTGTGGAATTGTGAGCGGATAACAATTTCACACAGGAAACAGCTATGACCATGATTACGCCAAGCTA
TTTAGGTGACACTATAGAATACTCAAGCTATGCATCAAGCTTGGTACCGAGCTCGGATCCACTAGTAACG
GCCGCCAGTGTGCTGGAATTCTGCAGATATCCATCACACTGGCGGCCGCTCGAGCATGCATCTAGAGGGC
CCAATTCGCCCTATTCGAAGTCGTATTACAATTCACTGGCCGTCGTTTTACAACGTCGTGACTGGGAAAA
CCCTGGCGTTACCCAACTTAATCGCCTTGCAGCACATCCCCCTTTCGCCAGCTGGCGTAATAGCGAAGAG
GCCCGCACCGATCGCCCTTCCCAACAGTTGCGCAGCCTATACGTACGGCAGTTTAAGGTTTACACCTATA
AAAGAGAGAGCCGTTATCGTCTGTTTGTGGATGTACAGAGTGATATTATTGACACGCCGGGGCGACGGAT
GGTGATCCCCCTGGCCAGTGCACGTCTGCTGTCAGATAAAGTCTCCCGTGAACTTTACCCGGTGGTGCAT
ATCGGGGATGAAAGCTGGCGCATGATGACCACCGATATGGCCAGTGTGCCGGTCTCCGTTATCGGGGAAG
AAGTGGCTGATCTCAGCCACCGCGAAAATGACATCAAAAACGCCATTAACCTGATGTTCTGGGGAATATA
ACTTGGCACTGGCCGTCGTTTTACAACGTCGTGACTGGGAAAACCCTGGCGTTACCCAACTTAATCGCCT
TGCAGCACATCCCCCTTTCGCCAGCTGGCGTAATAGCGAAGAGGCCCGCACCGATCGCCCTTCCCAACAG
TTGCGCAGCCTGAATGGCGAATGGCGCCTGATGCGGTATTTTCTCCTTACGCATCTGTGCGGTATTTCAC
ACCGCATATGGTGCACTCTCAGTACAATCTGCTCTGATGCCGCATAGTTAAGCCAGCCCCGACACCCGCC
AACACCCGCTGACGCGCCCTGACGGGCTTGTCTGCTCCCGGCATCCGCTTACAGACAAGCTGTGACCGTC
TCCGGGAGCTGCATGTGTCAGAGGTTTTCACCGTCATCACCGAAACGCGCGA
Features (pLannotate 1.2.2; 13 found; start..end, strand, type, name):
     96..200     +  promoter       AmpR promoter: bla
    201..1061    +  CDS            AmpR: β-lactamase; bla; confers resistance to ampicillin, carbenicillin, and related antibiotics
   1232..1820    +  rep_origin     ori: high-copy-number ColE1/pMB1/pBR322/pUC origin of replication
   2003..2095    +  CDS            lacI (fragment): lac repressor; lacI; The lac repressor binds to the lac operator to inhibit transcription in E. coli. This inhibition can be relieved by adding lactose or isopropyl-β-D-thiogalactopyranoside (IPTG).
   2108..2129    +  protein_bind   CAP binding site: CAP binding activates transcription in the presence of cAMP. E. coli catabolite activator protein
   2144..2174    +  promoter       lac promoter: promoter for the E. coli lac operon
   2182..2198    +  protein_bind   lac operator: The lac repressor binds to the lac operator to inhibit transcription in E. coli. This inhibition can be relieved by adding lactose or isopropyl-β-D-thiogalactopyranoside (IPTG). lac repressor encoded by lacI
   2240..2258    +  promoter       SP6 promoter: promoter for bacteriophage SP6 RNA polymerase
   2411..2558    +  CDS            lacZα (fragment): LacZα fragment of β-galactosidase; lacZ fragment
   2568..2871    +  CDS            ccdB (fragment): CcdB, a bacterial toxin that poisons DNA gyrase; ccdB; Plasmids containing the ccdB gene cannot be propagated in standard E. coli strains.
   2877..3031    +  CDS            lacZα (fragment): LacZα fragment of β-galactosidase; lacZ fragment
   3037..3136    -  misc_feature   bom (fragment): basis of mobility region from pBR322
   3238..1       -  CDS            rop (fragment) (across the origin): Rop protein, which maintains plasmids at low copy number; rop
