[The description below was written by a language model from this plasmid's Addgene catalogue record and pLannotate feature annotations shown in this document.]
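Description:
pCRZero is an empty, high-copy E. coli cloning vector built on pUC18 and designed for blunt-end cloning of PCR products with positive ("zero-background") selection. The 3.3 kb plasmid replicates from the pUC/ColE1-type origin and carries the bla gene with its native promoter for ampicillin selection. Short annotated remnants of lacI, bom and rop are backbone-derived fragments and are not expected to be functional.

The working part of the vector is a lac-driven cassette. A CAP binding site, lac promoter and lac operator lie upstream of lacZα sequence joined to the ccdB coding region, with a further lacZα fragment downstream. CcdB poisons DNA gyrase and kills ordinary E. coli strains, so a vector that recloses without an insert yields no colonies, whereas insertion of a PCR fragment that interrupts the lacZα–ccdB reading frame abolishes toxin expression and lets the transformant grow. This removes most empty-vector background without blue/white screening. The exact position and identity of the blunt cloning site are not given in the record. An SP6 promoter sits between the lac operator and the lacZα/ccdB region, where it could serve as a sequencing primer site or for in vitro transcription of cloned inserts.

Because the intact vector encodes the toxin, it is maintained in a ccdB-tolerant host. The record also specifies glucose supplementation, which is consistent with catabolite repression of the CAP-dependent lac promoter to keep ccdB expression low. The plasmid belongs to a series of high-efficiency vectors for TA and blunt-end cloning of PCR products, of which this is the blunt-end member.
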