Addgene plasmid #120275: pCRZero
Purpose: (Empty Backbone) Blunt-end cloning vector of PCR-products using ZERO-backgound system
Depositing lab: Ken Motohashi. Depositing organization: Kyoto Sangyo University. Publication: A novel series of high-efficiency vectors for TA cloning and blunt-end cloning of PCR products. Motohashi K. Sci Rep. 2019 Apr 23;9(1):6417. doi: 10.1038/s41598-019-42868-6. PubMed 31015513.
Backbone
  Vector backbone: pUC18
Growth in bacteria
  Bacterial resistance: Ampicillin + 1% Glucose
  Growth temperature: 37°C
  Growth strain: ccdB Survival
  Growth instructions: need to add glucose (1% final) to plates and media for optimal growth
  Copy number: High Copy
Terms and licenses: Academic/Nonprofit Terms; Industry Terms: Not Available to Industry
How to cite: pCRZero was a gift from Ken Motohashi (Addgene plasmid # 120275 ; http://n2t.net/addgene:120275 ; RRID:Addgene_120275)
